>Addgene plasmid #126841 | Pk_CyRPA-Cd4-bio-His | addgene full sequence | sequence record 245798 | Addgene NGS Result
CATGTTGACATTGATTATTGACTAGTTATTAATAGTAATCAATTACGGGGTCATTAGTTCATAGCCCATA
TATGGAGTTCCGCGTTACATAACTTACGGTAAATGGCCCGCCTGGCTGACCGCCCAACGACCCCCGCCCA
TTGACGTCAATAATGACGTATGTTCCCATAGTAACGCCAATAGGGACTTTCCATTGACGTCAATGGGTGG
AGTATTTACGGTAAACTGCCCACTTGGCAGTACATCAAGTGTATCATATGCCAAGTCCGCCCCCTATTGA
CGTCAATGACGGTAAATGGCCCGCCTGGCATTATGCCCAGTACATGACCTTACGGGACTTTCCTACTTGG
CAGTACATCTACGTATTAGTCATCGCTATTACCATGGTGATGCGGTTTTGGCAGTACACCAATGGGCGTG
GATAGCGGTTTGACTCACGGGGATTTCCAAGTCTCCACCCCATTGACGTCAATGGGAGTTTGTTTTGGCA
CCAAAATCAACGGGACTTTCCAAAATGTCGTAATAACCCCGCCCCGTTGACGCAAATGGGCGGTAGGCGT
GTACGGTGGGAGGTCTATATAAGCAGAGCTCGTTTAGTGAACCGTCAGATCCTCACTCTCTTCCGCATCG
CTGTCTGCGAGGGCCAGCTGTTGGGCTCGCGGTTGAGGACAAACTCTTCGCGGTCTTTCCAGTACTCTTG
GATCGGAAACCCGTCGGCCTCCGAACGGTACTCCGCCACCGAGGGACCTGAGCGAGTCCGCATCGACCGG
ATCGGAAAACCTCTCGAGAAAGGCGTCTAACCAGTCACAGTCGCAAGGTAGGCTGAGCACCGTGGCGGGC
GGCAGCGGGTGGCGGTCGGGGTTGTTTCTGGCGGAGGTGCTGCTGATGATGTAATTAAAGTAGGCGGTCT
TGAGACGGCGGATGGTCGAGGTGAGGTGTGGCAGGCTTGAGATCCAGCTGTTGGGGTGAGTACTCCCTCT
CAAAAGCGGGCATTACTTCTGCGCTAAGATTGTCAGTTTCCAAAAACGAGGAGGATTTGATATTCACCTG
GCCCGATCTGGCCATACACTTGAGTGACAATGACATCCACTTTGCCTTTCTCTCCACAGGTGTCCACTCC
CAGGTCCAAGTTTGCCACCATGGAGTTTCAGACCCAGGTACTCATGTCCCTGCTGCTCTGCATGTCTGGT
GCGGCCGCCAACGAGGAAAGCAAGCAGGTCATCATCCTGAACGACGAGATCACCACCATCACCAGCCCCG
TGCACTGTATCGCCGACACCTACTTCATCTTCCGGAACGAGCTGTACAAGATCTGCATCCAGCACGTGAA
CAAGGGCCGGACCGAGATCCACGTGATCGTGCAGAAGAAAGCCAAGAACAAGTGGGAGACAAAGCAGAAG
CTGTTCGAGGACAAGATGTGGTTCCATCTGCCCTTCGTGTTCAACTTCGTCCAGAATGACGAGATTATCA
TCCTCGTGTGCCGGTACAAGGGCATGACCAAGGGCGAGGGCGTGGCCTGCGATAGATGGTCTAGCACCAC
CGGCACCAACTACAACAAGGGCAACATCAACATCGACGCCCAGGCCCTGACCAAGATGAACCTGGACAGC
TACGCCAGCTTCCCCATCCCCATCAAGGACAAGGCCATCATCCACATCTGCGGCGTGCACAGCTACGAGT
ACCAGAACGTGAACCAGAACAACTTCATCAGCTGCCTGGCCAGCGAGGATAAGGGCACCACCTGGGGCGA
CATCAAGATTCACATCTACTACGACCAGTTCCAGGAAGGCGTCCCCTACTTCTACCTGCGGCCCCTGGTG
TTCAACGACGAGTTCGGCTTTTACCTGTACAGCCGGATCAGCAGCAACAACGCCGACAGAGGCGGCAAGT
ACATGAAGTGCATCCTGAATCCCGCCAACAGCCGGAACAAAGAGTACACCTTCAAGTGCACCAACGTCAA
CCTGATCAAAGAGGACAAGTCCCTGCAGAATATCGCCAAGCTGAACGGCTACTACGTGACCTCCTACGCC
AAGAAGAACAATTTCAACGAGTGCTACCTGTACTACACCGAGAACAACGCCATCGTGGTCAAGCCCAAGG
TGCAGAACTACGAGCTGAATGGCTGTTACGGCGGCAGCTTCGTGAAGTTCAACGAGGCCAAGGCCCTGTT
CATCTACAGCACCGGCCACGGCGTGCAGAACATCCACACCCTGCACTACGCCAGATACGAAGGCGCGCCG
TCGACCTCCATCACGGCCTATAAGAGTGAGGGGGAGTCAGCGGAGTTCTCCTTCCCACTCAACCTTGGAG
AGGAAAGCCTGCAGGGAGAGTTGAGATGGAAGGCAGAGAAGGCTCCTTCTTCCCAGTCCTGGATCACCTT
CTCCCTAAAGAACCAAAAGGTGTCTGTGCAGAAGTCTACTAGCAACCCCAAGTTCCAGCTGTCCGAAACG
CTCCCACTCACCCTTCAGATACCCCAGGTCTCCCTTCAGTTTGCTGGTTCTGGCAACCTGACCCTGACTC
TGGACAGAGGGATACTGTATCAGGAAGTGAACCTGGTGGTGATGAAAGTGACTCAGCCCGACAGCAACAC
TTTGACCTGTGAGGTGATGGGACCCACCTCACCCAAGATGAGACTGATCTTGAAGCAGGAGAATCAGGAG
GCCAGGGTCTCCAGGCAGGAGAAAGTGATTCAAGTGCAGGCCCCTGAAGCAGGGGTGTGGCAATGTCTAC
TGAGTGAAGGTGAAGAGGTCAAGATGGACTCCAAGATCCAGGTTTTATCCAAAGGGTTGAATTCCGGCAG
CCTGCACCACATCCTGGACGCCCAGAAGATGCTGTGGAACCACAGGGACAGGAACCTGCCTCCTCTGGCC
CCTCTGGGCCCCCACCACCATCACCACCATTGAGTCTAGACACGTGATTAATTAAGGATCCCCCGACCTC
GACCTCTGGCTAATAAAGGAAATTTATTTTCATTGCAATAGTGTGTTGGAATTTTTTGTGTCTCTCACTC
GGAAGGACATATGGGAGGGCAAATCATTTGGTCGAGATCCCTCGGAGATCTCTAGCTAGAGGATCGATCC
CCGCCCCGGACGAACTAAACCTGACTACGACATCTCTGCCCCTTCTTCGCGGGGCAGTGCATGTAATCCC
TTCAGTTGGTTGGTACAACTTGCCAACTGGGCCCTGTTCCACATGTGACACGGGGGGGGACCAAACACAA
AGGGGTTCTCTGACTGTAGTTGACATCCTTATAAATGGATGTGCACATTTGCCAACACTGAGTGGCTTTC
ATCCTGGAGCAGACTTTGCAGTCTGTGGACTGCAACACAACATTGCCTTTATGTGTAACTCTTGGCTGAA
GCTCTTACACCAATGCTGGGGGACATGTACCTCCCAGGGGCCCAGGAAGACTACGGGAGGCTACACCAAC
GTCAATCAGAGGGGCCTGTGTAGCTACCGATAAGCGGACCCTCAAGAGGGCATTAGCAATAGTGTTTATA
AGGCCCCCTTGTTAACCCTAAACGGGTAGCATATGCTTCCCGGGTAGTAGTATATACTATCCAGACTAAC
CCTAATTCAATAGCATATGTTACCCAACGGGAAGCATATGCTATCGAATTAGGGTTAGTAAAAGGGTCCT
AAGGAACAGCGATATCTCCCACCCCATGAGCTGTCACGGTTTTATTTACATGGGGTCAGGATTCCACGAG
GGTAGTGAACCATTTTAGTCACAAGGGCAGTGGCTGAAGATCAAGGAGCGGGCAGTGAACTCTCCTGAAT
CTTCGCCTGCTTCTTCATTCTCCTTCGTTTAGCTAATAGAATAACTGCTGAGTTGTGAACAGTAAGGTGT
ATGTGAGGTGCTCGAAAACAAGGTTTCAGGTGACGCCCCCAGAATAAAATTTGGACGGGGGGTTCAGTGG
TGGCATTGTGCTATGACACCAATATAACCCTCACAAACCCCTTGGGCAATAAATACTAGTGTAGGAATGA
AACATTCTGAATATCTTTAACAATAGAAATCCATGGGGTGGGGACAAGCCGTAAAGACTGGATGTCCATC
TCACACGAATTTATGGCTATGGGCAACACATAATCCTAGTGCAATATGATACTGGGGTTATTAAGATGTG
TCCCAGGCAGGGACCAAGACAGGTGAACCATGTTGTTACACTCTATTTGTAACAAGGGGAAAGAGAGTGG
ACGCCGACAGCAGCGGACTCCACTGGTTGTCTCTAACACCCCCGAAAATTAAACGGGGCTCCACGCCAAT
GGGGCCCATAAACAAAGACAAGTGGCCACTCTTTTTTTTGAAATTGTGGAGTGGGGGCACGCGTCAGCCC
CCACACGCCGCCCTGCGGTTTTGGACTGTAAAATAAGGGTGTAATAACTTGGCTGATTGTAACCCCGCTA
ACCACTGCGGTCAAACCACTTGCCCACAAAACCACTAATGGCACCCCGGGGAATACCTGCATAAGTAGGT
GGGCGGGCCAAGATAGGGGCGCGATTGCTGCGATCTGGAGGACAAATTACACACACTTGCGCCTGAGCGC
CAAGCACAGGGTTGTTGGTCCTCATATTCACGAGGTCGCTGAGAGCACGGTGGGCTAATGTTGCCATGGG
TAGCATATACTACCCAAATATCTGGATAGCATATGCTATCCTAATCTATATCTGGGTAGCATAGGCTATC
CTAATCTATATCTGGGTAGCATATGCTATCCTAATCTATATCTGGGTAGTATATGCTATCCTAATTTATA
TCTGGGTAGCATAGGCTATCCTAATCTATATCTGGGTAGCATATGCTATCCTAATCTATATCTGGGTAGT
ATATGCTATCCTAATCTGTATCCGGGTAGCATATGCTATCCTAATAGAGATTAGGGTAGTATATGCTATC
CTAATTTATATCTGGGTAGCATATACTACCCAAATATCTGGATAGCATATGCTATCCTAATCTATATCTG
GGTAGCATATGCTATCCTAATCTATATCTGGGTAGCATAGGCTATCCTAATCTATATCTGGGTAGCATAT
GCTATCCTAATCTATATCTGGGTAGTATATGCTATCCTAATTTATATCTGGGTAGCATAGGCTATCCTAA
TCTATATCTGGGTAGCATATGCTATCCTAATCTATATCTGGGTAGTATATGCTATCCTAATCTGTATCCG
GGTAGCATATGCTATCCTCATGATAAGCTGTCAAACATGAGAATTTTCTTGAAGACGAAAGGGCCTCGTG
ATACGCCTATTTTTATAGGTTAATGTCATGATAATAATGGTTTCTTAGACGTCAGGTGGCACTTTTCGGG
GAAATGTGCGCGGAACCCCTATTTGTTTATTTTTCTAAATACATTCAAATATGTATCCGCTCATGAGACA
ATAACCCTGATAAATGCTTCAATAATATTGAAAAAGGAAGAGTATGAGTATTCAACATTTCCGTGTCGCC
CTTATTCCCTTTTTTGCGGCATTTTGCCTTCCTGTTTTTGCTCACCCAGAAACGCTGGTGAAAGTAAAAG
ATGCTGAAGATCAGTTGGGTGCACGAGTGGGTTACATCGAACTGGATCTCAACAGCGGTAAGATCCTTGA
GAGTTTTCGCCCCGAAGAACGTTTTCCAATGATGAGCACTTTTAAAGTTCTGCTATGTGGCGCGGTATTA
TCCCGTGTTGACGCCGGGCAAGAGCAACTCGGTCGCCGCATACACTATTCTCAGAATGACTTGGTTGAGT
ACTCACCAGTCACAGAAAAGCATCTTACGGATGGCATGACAGTAAGAGAATTATGCAGTGCTGCCATAAC
CATGAGTGATAACACTGCGGCCAACTTACTTCTGACAACGATCGGAGGACCGAAGGAGCTAACCGCTTTT
TTGCACAACATGGGGGATCATGTAACTCGCCTTGATCGTTGGGAACCGGAGCTGAATGAAGCCATACCAA
ACGACGAGCGTGACACCACGATGCCTGCAGCAATGGCAACAACGTTGCGCAAACTATTAACTGGCGAACT
ACTTACTCTAGCTTCCCGGCAACAATTAATAGACTGGATGGAGGCGGATAAAGTTGCAGGACCACTTCTG
CGCTCGGCCCTTCCGGCTGGCTGGTTTATTGCTGATAAATCTGGAGCCGGTGAGCGTGGGTCTCGCGGTA
TCATTGCAGCACTGGGGCCAGATGGTAAGCCCTCCCGTATCGTAGTTATCTACACGACGGGGAGTCAGGC
AACTATGGATGAACGAAATAGACAGATCGCTGAGATAGGTGCCTCACTGATTAAGCATTGGTAACTGTCA
GACCAAGTTTACTCATATATACTTTAGATTGATTTAAAACTTCATTTTTAATTTAAAAGGATCTAGGTGA
AGATCCTTTTTGATAATCTCATGACCAAAATCCCTTAACGTGAGTTTTCGTTCCACTGAGCGTCAGACCC
CGTAGAAAAGATCAAAGGATCTTCTTGAGATCCTTTTTTTCTGCGCGTAATCTGCTGCTTGCAAACAAAA
AAACCACCGCTACCAGCGGTGGTTTGTTTGCCGGATCAAGAGCTACCAACTCTTTTTCCGAAGGTAACTG
GCTTCAGCAGAGCGCAGATACCAAATACTGTTCTTCTAGTGTAGCCGTAGTTAGGCCACCACTTCAAGAA
CTCTGTAGCACCGCCTACATACCTCGCTCTGCTAATCCTGTTACCAGTGGCTGCTGCCAGTGGCGATAAG
TCGTGTCTTACCGGGTTGGACTCAAGACGATAGTTACCGGATAAGGCGCAGCGGTCGGGCTGAACGGGGG
GTTCGTGCACACAGCCCAGCTTGGAGCGAACGACCTACACCGAACTGAGATACCTACAGCGTGAGCTATG
AGAAAGCGCCACGCTTCCCGAAGGGAGAAAGGCGGACAGGTATCCGGTAAGCGGCAGGGTCGGAACAGGA
GAGCGCACGAGGGAGCTTCCAGGGGGAAACGCCTGGTATCTTTATAGTCCTGTCGGGTTTCGCCACCTCT
GACTTGAGCGTCGATTTTTGTGATGCTCGTCAGGGGGGCGGAGCCTATGGAAAAACGCCAGCAACGCGGC
CTTTTTACGGTTCCTGGCCTTTTGCTGGCCTTTTGCTCACATGTTCTTTCCTGCGTTATCCCCTGATTCT
GTGGATAACCGTATTACCGCCTTTGAGTGAGCTGATACCGCTCGCCGCAGCCGAACGACCGAGCGCAGCG
AGTCAGTGAGCGAGGAAGCGGAAGAGCGCCCAATACGCAAACCGCCTCTCCCCGCGCGTTGGCCGATTCA
TTAATGCAGCTGGCACGACAGGTTTCCCGACTGGAAAGCGGGCAGTGAGCGCAACGCAATTAATGTGAGT
TAGCTCACTCATTAGGCACCCCAGGCTTTACACTTTATGCTTCCGGCTCGTATGTTGTGTGGAATTGTGA
GCGGATAACAATTTCACACAGGAAACAGCTATGACCATGATTACGCCAAGCTCTAGCTAGAGGTCGACCA
ATTCTCATGTTTGACAGCTTATCATCGCAGATCCGGGCAACGTTGTTGCCATTGCTGCAGGCGCAGAACT
GGTAGGTATGGAAGATCTATACATTGAATCAATATTGGCAATTAGCCATATTAGTCATTGGTTATATAGC
ATAAATCAATATTGGCTATTGGCCATTGCATACGTTGTATCTATATCATAATATGTACATTTATATTGGC
TCATGTCCAATATGACCGC
Features (pLannotate 1.2.2; 18 found; start..end, strand, type, name):
      7..386     +  enhancer       CMV enhancer: human cytomegalovirus immediate early enhancer
    388..587     +  promoter       CMV promoter: human cytomegalovirus (CMV) immediate early promoter
    655..693     +  misc_feature   Ad SA (fragment): adenovirus major late transcript splice acceptor (Friedrich and Soriano, 1991)
    726..935     -  CDS            PTP (fragment): TERM_ADE02 - Experimental evidence at protein level: Swiss-Prot protein existence level 1. Protein covalently bound to the viral DNA that acts as a primer for viral genomic replication by DNA strand displacement. Assembles on the viral origin of replication in an initiation complex with viral polymerase, DBP, host NFIA and host POU2F1/OCT1. During initiation, the polymerase covalently couples the first dCTP with Ser- 580 of pTP. The terminal protein stimulates the template activity over 20 fold compared to protein-free templates. Neo-synthesized viral genomes are linked to two preterminal prot
    966..1055    +  intron         chimeric intron (fragment): chimera between introns from adenovirus and immunoglobulin heavy chain genes
   1074..1120    +  CDS            IgH signal sequence (fragment): signal sequence from the mouse immunoglobulin heavy chain variable region
   2232..2792    +  CDS            Cd4 (fragment): CD4_RAT - Experimental evidence at protein level: Swiss-Prot protein existence level 1. Integral membrane glycoprotein that plays an essential role in the immune response and serves multiple functions in responses against both external and internal offenses. In T-cells, functions primarily as a coreceptor for MHC class II molecule:peptide complex. The antigens presented by class II peptides are derived from extracellular proteins while class I peptides are derived from cytosolic proteins. Interacts simultaneously with the T-cell receptor (TCR) and the MHC class II presented by antigen presenti
   2952..3007    +  polyA_signal   β-globin poly(A) signal: rabbit β-globin polyadenylation signal (Gil and Proudfoot, 1987)
   3521..5202    -  rep_origin     oriP (fragment): Epstein-Barr virus oriP replication origin (Yates et al., 2000)
   5329..5433    +  promoter       AmpR promoter: bla
   5434..6294    +  CDS            AmpR: β-lactamase; bla; confers resistance to ampicillin, carbenicillin, and related antibiotics
   6465..7053    +  rep_origin     ori: high-copy-number ColE1/pMB1/pBR322/pUC origin of replication
   7236..7328    +  CDS            lacI (fragment): lac repressor; lacI; The lac repressor binds to the lac operator to inhibit transcription in E. coli. This inhibition can be relieved by adding lactose or isopropyl-β-D-thiogalactopyranoside (IPTG).
   7341..7362    +  protein_bind   CAP binding site: CAP binding activates transcription in the presence of cAMP. E. coli catabolite activator protein
   7377..7407    +  promoter       lac promoter: promoter for the E. coli lac operon
   7415..7431    +  protein_bind   lac operator: The lac repressor binds to the lac operator to inhibit transcription in E. coli. This inhibition can be relieved by adding lactose or isopropyl-β-D-thiogalactopyranoside (IPTG). lac repressor encoded by lacI
   7501..7517    +  promoter       tet promoter (fragment): E. coli promoter for tetracycline efflux protein gene
   7527..7552    -  CDS            bla(M) (fragment): β-lactamase lacking the signal sequence; bla(M); allows cytosolic expression of β-lactamase
