[The description below was written by a language model from this plasmid's Addgene catalogue record and pLannotate feature annotations shown in this document.]
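Description:
Pk_CyRPA-Cd4-bio-His is a mammalian expression plasmid built on the pTT3 backbone for producing a recombinant, secreted form of the Plasmodium knowlesi protein CyRPA (PKNH_0515800). It is propagated in E. coli as a high-copy plasmid through a ColE1/pUC-type origin and selected with ampicillin via the β-lactamase gene. The backbone also carries an Epstein-Barr virus oriP element, which allows episomal maintenance and enhanced transient expression in mammalian cell lines that supply EBNA1. Residual lac promoter/operator and other small bacterial fragments annotated downstream of the origin appear to be vector remnants with no role in the expression cassette.

Transcription is driven by the human CMV immediate-early enhancer and promoter, followed by adenovirus-derived leader and splice sequences and a chimeric intron, elements that generally improve mRNA processing and translation. The open reading frame begins with a mouse immunoglobulin heavy chain signal sequence, which directs the product into the secretory pathway. The chemically synthesised CyRPA insert of about 1 kb sits between retained NotI and AscI sites; it is not itself picked up by the automated annotation but corresponds to the gap between the signal peptide and the Cd4 feature. It is fused at its C terminus to backbone-encoded rat Cd4 domains 3 and 4, a biotinylation ("bio") tag and a 6xHis tag, and the cassette ends with a rabbit β-globin polyadenylation signal. The His tag typically supports affinity purification, while a biotin tag typically allows oriented capture on streptavidin-coated surfaces. The plasmid belongs to a panel of recombinant proteins from human-infective Plasmodium species made for serological surveillance.
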