Addgene plasmid #126841: Pk_CyRPA-Cd4-bio-His
Purpose: Expression of recombinant P. knowlesi protein in mammalian cells
Depositing lab: Gavin Wright. Publication: A panel of recombinant proteins from human-infective Plasmodium species for serological surveillance. Muller-Sienerth N, Shilts J, Kadir KA, Yman V, Homann MV, Asghar M, Ngasala B, Singh B, Farnert A, Wright GJ. Malar J. 2020 Jan 17;19(1):31. doi: 10.1186/s12936-020-3111-5. PubMed 31952523.
Backbone
  Vector backbone: pTT3
  Backbone manufacturer: Yves Durocher, NRC
  Backbone size w/o insert (bp): 6688
  Total vector size (bp): 7719
  Vector type: Mammalian Expression
Growth in bacteria
  Bacterial resistance: Ampicillin, 100 μg/mL
  Growth temperature: 37°C
  Growth strain: DH5alpha
  Copy number: High Copy
Gene/Insert
  Gene/Insert name: CyRPA (alt names: PKNH_0515800; PKH_052740)
  Species: Plasmodium knowlesi
  Insert size (bp): 1031
  GenBank ID: CAQ38826.1
  Entrez Gene: PKH_052740 (a.k.a. PKH_052740)
  Promoter: CMV
  Tag / fusion protein: ratCd4(d3+4)-bio-6His (C terminal on backbone)
  Cloning method: Restriction Enzyme; 5′ cloning site NotI (not destroyed); 3′ cloning site AscI (not destroyed)
  Sequencing primers: 5′ CMV-F
Resource information
  A portion of this plasmid was derived from a plasmid made by: Insert was chemically synthesised.
Terms and licenses: Academic/Nonprofit Terms; Industry Terms: Not Available to Industry
How to cite: Pk_CyRPA-Cd4-bio-His was a gift from Gavin Wright (Addgene plasmid # 126841 ; http://n2t.net/addgene:126841 ; RRID:Addgene_126841)
